>Addgene plasmid #24346 | pAC-GAL80 | depositor full sequence | sequence record 11378 | Author sequence
GACGAAAGGGCCTCGTGATACGCCTATTTTTATAGGTTAATGTCATGATAATAATGGTTTCTTAGACGTC
AGGTGGCACTTTTCGGGGAAATGTGCGCGGAACCCCTATTTGTTTATTTTTCTAAATACATTCAAATATG
TATCCGCTCATGAGACAATAACCCTGATAAATGCTTCAATAATATTGAAAAAGGAAGAGTATGAGTATTC
AACATTTCCGTGTCGCCCTTATTCCCTTTTTTGCGGCATTTTGCCTTCCTGTTTTTGCTCACCCAGAAAC
GCTGGTGAAAGTAAAAGATGCTGAAGATCAGTTGGGTGCACGAGTGGGTTACATCGAACTGGATCTCAAC
AGCGGTAAGATCCTTGAGAGTTTTCGCCCCGAAGAACGTTTTCCAATGATGAGCACTTTTAAAGTTCTGC
TATGTGGCGCGGTATTATCCCGTATTGACGCCGGGCAAGAGCAACTCGGTCGCCGCATACACTATTCTCA
GAATGACTTGGTTGAGTACTCACCAGTCACAGAAAAGCATCTTACGGATGGCATGACAGTAAGAGAATTA
TGCAGTGCTGCCATAACCATGAGTGATAACACTGCGGCCAACTTACTTCTGACAACGATCGGAGGACCGA
AGGAGCTAACCGCTTTTTTGCACAACATGGGGGATCATGTAACTCGCCTTGATCGTTGGGAACCGGAGCT
GAATGAAGCCATACCAAACGACGAGCGTGACACCACGATGCCTGTAGCAATGGCAACAACGTTGCGCAAA
CTATTAACTGGCGAACTACTTACTCTAGCTTCCCGGCAACAATTAATAGACTGGATGGAGGCGGATAAAG
TTGCAGGACCACTTCTGCGCTCGGCCCTTCCGGCTGGCTGGTTTATTGCTGATAAATCTGGAGCCGGTGA
GCGTGGGTCTCGCGGTATCATTGCAGCACTGGGGCCAGATGGTAAGCCCTCCCGTATCGTAGTTATCTAC
ACGACGGGGAGTCAGGCAACTATGGATGAACGAAATAGACAGATCGCTGAGATAGGTGCCTCACTGATTA
AGCATTGGTAACTGTCAGACCAAGTTTACTCATATATACTTTAGATTGATTTAAAACTTCATTTTTAATT
TAAAAGGATCTAGGTGAAGATCCTTTTTGATAATCTCATGACCAAAATCCCTTAACGTGAGTTTTCGTTC
CACTGAGCGTCAGACCCCGTAGAAAAGATCAAAGGATCTTCTTGAGATCCTTTTTTTCTGCGCGTAATCT
GCTGCTTGCAAACAAAAAAACCACCGCTACCAGCGGTGGTTTGTTTGCCGGATCAAGAGCTACCAACTCT
TTTTCCGAAGGTAACTGGCTTCAGCAGAGCGCAGATACCAAATACTGTCCTTCTAGTGTAGCCGTAGTTA
GGCCACCACTTCAAGAACTCTGTAGCACCGCCTACATACCTCGCTCTGCTAATCCTGTTACCAGTGGCTG
CTGCCAGTGGCGATAAGTCGTGTCTTACCGGGTTGGACTCAAGACGATAGTTACCGGATAAGGCGCAGCG
GTCGGGCTGAACGGGGGGTTCGTGCACACAGCCCAGCTTGGAGCGAACGACCTACACCGAACTGAGATAC
CTACAGCGTGAGCTATGAGAAAGCGCCACGCTTCCCGAAGGGAGAAAGGCGGACAGGTATCCGGTAAGCG
GCAGGGTCGGAACAGGAGAGCGCACGAGGGAGCTTCCAGGGGGAAACGCCTGGTATCTTTATAGTCCTGT
CGGGTTTCGCCACCTCTGACTTGAGCGTCGATTTTTGTGATGCTCGTCAGGGGGGCGGAGCCTATGGAAA
AACGCCAGCAACGCGGCCTTTTTACGGTTCCTGGCCTTTTGCTGGCCTTTTGCTCACATGTTCTTTCCTG
CGTTATCCCCTGATTCTGTGGATAACCGTATTACCGCCTTTGAGTGAGCTGATACCGCTCGCCGCAGCCG
AACGACCGAGCGCAGCGAGTCAGTGAGCGAGGAAGCGGAAGAGCGCCCAATACGCAAACCGCCTCTCCCC
GCGCGTTGGCCGATTCATTAATGCAGCTGGCACGACAGGTTTCCCGACTGGAAAGCGGGCAGTGAGCGCA
ACGCAATTAATGTGAGTTAGCTCACTCATTAGGCACCCCAGGCTTTACACTTTATGCTTCCGGCTCGTAT
GTTGTGTGGAATTGTGAGCGGATAACAATTTCACACAGGAAACAGCTATGACCATGATTACGAATTCTAT
ATTCTAAAAACACAAATGATACTTCTAAAAAAAAATCATGAATGGCATCAACTCTGAATCAAATCTTTGC
AGATGCACCTACTTCTCATTTCCACTGTCACATCATTTTTCCAGATCTCGCTGCCTGTTATGTGGCCCAC
AAACCAAGACACGTTTTATGGCCATTAAAGCTGGCTGATCGTCGCCAAACACCAAATACATAATGAATAT
GTACACATTCGAGAAAGAAGCGATCAAAGAAGCGTCTTCGGGCGGAGTAGGAGAATGCGGAGGAGAAGGA
GAACGAGCTGATCTAGTATCTCTCCACAATCCAATGCCAACTGACCAACTGGCCATATTCGGAGCAATTT
GAAGCCAATTTCCATCGCCTGGCGATCGCTCCATTCTTGGCTATATGTTTTTCACCGTTACCCGGGGCCA
TTTTCAAAGACTCGTCGGCAAGATAAGATTGTGTCACTCGCTGTCTCTCTTCATTTGTCGAAGAATGCTG
AGGAATTTCGCGATGACGTCGGCGAGTATTTTGAAGAATGAGAATAATTTGTATTTATACGAAAATCAGT
TAGTGGAATTTTCTACAAAAACATGTTATCTATAGATAATTTTGTTGCAAAATATGTTGACTATGACAAA
GATTGTATGTATATACCTTTAATGTATTCTCATTTTCTTATGTATTTATAATGGCAATGATGATACTGAT
GATATTTTAAGATGATGCCAGACCAAAAGGCTTGAATTTCTGCGTCTTTTGCCGAACGCAGTGCATGTGC
AATTGTTGTTTTTTGGAATATTCAATTTTCGGACTGTCCGCTTTGATTTCAGTTTCTTGGCTTATTCAAA
AAGCAAAGTAAAGCCAAAAAAGCGAGATGGCAATACCAAATGCGGCAAAACGGTAGTGGAAGGAAAGGGG
TGCGGGGCAGCGGAAGGAAGGGTGGGGCGGGGCGTGGCGGGGTCTGTGGCTGGGCGCGACGTCACCGACG
TTGGAGCCACTCCTTTGACCATGTGTGCGTGTGTGTATTATTCGTGTCTCGCCACTCGCCGGTTGTTTTT
TTCTTTTTATGCTGCGCTCTCTCTAGCGCCATCTCGCTTACGCATGCTCAACGCACCGCATGTTGCCGTT
TCCTTTTATGCGTCATTTTGGCTCGAAATAGGCAATTATTTAAACAAAGATTAGTCAACGAAAACGCTAA
AATAAATAAGTCTACAATATGGTTACTTATTGCCATGTGTGTGCAGCCAACGATAGCAACAAAAGCAACA
ACACAGGTGGCTTTCCCTCTTTCACTTTTTGTTTGCAAGCCGCGTGCGAGCAAGACGGCACGACCGGCAA
ACGCAATTACGCTGACAAAGAGCAGACGAAGTTTTGGCGAAAAACATCAAGGCGCCTGATACGAATGCAT
TTGCAATAACAATTGCGATATTTAATATTGTTTATGAAGCTGTTTGACTTCAAAACACACAAAAAAAAAA
ATAAAACAAATTATTTGAAAGAGAATTAGGAATCGGACGCTTATCGTTAGGGTAACAACAAGAAATGCTT
ACTGAGTCACAGCCTCTGGAAAACTGCCGCAAGCCAGAGAGAGAGAGAAAAAGAGGGAGAGCAGCTTAGA
CCGCATGTGCTTGTGTGTGAGGCGTCTCTCTCTTCGTCTCTGTTGCGCAAACGCATAGACTGCACTGAAA
AAATCGATTACCTATTTTTTATGAATGAATATTTGCACTATTACTATTCAAAACTATTAAGATAGCAATC
ACATTCAATAGCCAAATACTATACCACCTGAGCGATGCAACGAAATGATCAATTTGAGCAAAAATGCTGC
ATATTTAGGACGGCATCATTATAGAAATGCTTCTTGCTGTGTACTTTTCTCTCGTCTGGCAGCTGTTTCG
CCGTTATTGTTAAAACCGGCTTAAGTTAGGTGTGTTTTCTACGACTAGCTAGTGAATGCCCTACTAGAAG
ATGTGTGTTGCACAAAATGTCCCTGGAATAACCAATTTGAAGTGCAGATAGCAGTAAACGTAAGCTAATA
TGAATATTATTTAACTGTAATGTTTTAATATCGCTGGACATTACTAATAAACCCACTATAAACACATGTA
CATATGTATGTTTTGGCATACAATGAGTAGTTGGGGAAAAAATGTGTAAAAGCACCGTGACCATCACAGC
ATAAAGATAACCAGCTGAAGTATCGAATATGAGTAACCCCCAAATTGAATCACATGCCGCAACTGATAGG
ACCCATGGAAGTACACTCTTCATGGCGATATACAAGACACACACAAGCACGAACACCCAGTTGCGGAGGA
AATTCTCCGTAAATGAAAACCCAATCGGCGAACAATTCATACCCATATATGGTAAAAGTTTTGAACGCGA
CTTGAGAGCGGAGAGCATTGCGGCTGATAAGGTTTTAGCGCTAAGCGGGCTTTATAAAACGGGCTGCGGG
ACCAGTTTTCATATCACTACCGTTTGAGTTCTTGTGCTGTGTGGATACTCCTCCCGACACAAAGCCGCTC
CATCAGCCAGCAGTCGTCTAATCCAGAGACCCCGGATCCCAACATGGACTACAACAAGAGATCTTCGGTC
TCAACCGTGCCTAATGCAGCTCCCATAAGAGTCGGATTCGTCGGTCTCAACGCAGCCAAAGGATGGGCAA
TCAAGACACATTACCCCGCCATACTGCAACTATCGTCACAATTTCAAATCACTGCCTTATACAGTCCAAA
AATTGAGACTTCTATTGCCACCATTCAGCGTCTAAAATTGAGTAATGCCACTGCTTTTCCCACTTTAGAG
TCATTTGCATCATCTTCCACTATAGATATGATAGTGATAGCTATCCAAGTGGCCAGCCATTATGAAGTTG
TTATGCCTCTCTTGGAGTTCTCCAAAAATAATCCGAACCTCAAGTATCTTTTCGTAGAATGGGCCCTTGC
ATGTTCACTAGATCAAGCCGAATCCATTTATAAGGCTGCTGCTGAACGTGGGGTTCAAACCATCATCTCT
TTACAAGGTCGTAAATCACCATATATTTTGAGAGCAAAAGAATTAATATCTCAAGGCTATATCGGCGACA
TTAATTCGATCGAGATTGCTGGAAATGGCGGTTGGTACGGCTACGAAAGGCCTGTTAAATCACCAAAATA
CATCTATGAAATCGGGAACGGTGTAGATCTGGTAACCACAACATTTGGTCACACAATCGATATTTTACAA
TACATGACAAGTTCGTACTTTTCCAGGATAAATGCAATGGTTTTCAATAATATTCCAGAGCAAGAGCTGA
TAGATGAGCGTGGTAACCGATTGGGCCAGCGAGTCCCAAAGACAGTACCGGATCATCTTTTATTCCAAGG
CACATTGTTAAATGGCAATGTTCCAGTGTCATGCAGTTTCAAAGGTGGCAAACCTACCAAAAAATTTACC
AAAAATTTGGTCATTGACATTCACGGTACCAAGGGAGATTTGAAACTTGAAGGCGATGCCGGCTTCGCAG
AAATTTCAAATCTGGTCCTTTACTACAGTGGAACTAGAGCAAACGACTTCCCGCTAGCCAATGGACAACA
AGCTCCTTTAGACCCGGGGTATGATGCAGGTAAAGAAATCATGGAAGTATATCATTTACGAAATTATAAT
GCCATTGTGGGTAATATTCATCGACTGTATCAATCTATCTCTGACTTCCACTTCAATACAAAGAAAATTC
CTGAATTACCCTCACAATTTGTAATGCAAGGTTTCGATTTCGAAGGCTTTCCCACCTTGATGGATGCTCT
GATATTACACAGGTTAATCGAGAGCGTTTATAAAAGTAACATGATGGGCTCCACATTAAACGTTAGCAAT
ATCTCGCATTATAGTTTATAAGCGGCCGCGTTAACCGATCCGTCGACCATGAAGATCAAGATCATTGCCC
CGCCAGAGCGCAAGTACTCTGTCTGGATCGGTGGCTCCATCCTGGCTTCGCTGTCCACCTTCCAGCAGAT
GTGGATCTCCAAGCAGGAGTACGACGAGTCCGGCCCCTCCATTGTGCACCGCAAGTGCTTCTAAGAAGGA
TCGCTTGTCTGGGCAAGAGGATCAGGATCGGGATGGTCTTGATTCTGCTGGAGGAGGAGGAGGAGAAGTC
GAGGAAGCAGCAGCGAAAGTGCAAGTGCGAGTGGTGGAAGTTTGGAGTGCAGCACAACAAAATCAACAAC
AACACCAACTACAAGATGAAAAGAGCGGAACCACCTGCACACCATCATCACTATCATCATCGTTTTGGGC
GCATGTTGTGTGGTTCCAGCGTATTAATATAATTAATTTATTCCACATGAGATATGATATGATATACTAT
GTATTTTTTGTTTTTTTTTTATTTGTAAACCTTTAATATAACAAGAACTACAAAAAATGAAAATGAGCGA
AAATGCATATTCTGCCATTCCACACACACACCAACAACACCCAACACACGCACACCCACAAGCTTACACA
CACACATTCGCGGCATGACAAGGACATCAAGATAAAGAAGAACTTAAAGAAGATATTTCCCAAAGCGCAA
AAAGAACACACACACATTGCAAAACACAAACAACACACTAGCGTTTTGTACAATTCGTCAGCAACCTTAT
GTATTATTTTTTAATTATGATGTAATTATAAACAAAGTGAAACAAAAATATGAAAACAAAAAGGAAAATC
AAATCTGTCTTCTCTTTCTCCCGCTCTCCTCGCTCTCTGCTGCTAACCTCGCCCTCTCCTCTCTCATCTT
TTTGTCTGTCTCTCTTCCACATTTTTGCCGGCCGGCAAAATAATAACCCACACACACTCACACTTGGCTG
CAGTTTCGCGTGCGATATTCACACACATTCAAGCATACAAGCATACATACATATGTATTTTTTTTTTATT
TGTACACTTTTCTAATTGCATGCGTATCGATTGATAAGTTTACGCCTGAAAATGTTAATTAAAATGTGAA
AATGCAACTGAAAAACTGATGAAATGAAACAACAACAAGCGAACAATTTGCTACATGTGTATTGTCTAAC
AACCGTTACTGCAACGGTTGCTTCGGAAAAGGGTGAAGAGGAAGAGGGCACGAGGTCGACCTGCAGGCAT
GCAAGCTTGGCACTGGCCGTCGTTTTACAACGTCGTGACTGGGAAAACCCTGGCGTTACCCAACTTAATC
GCCTTGCAGCACATCCCCCTTTCGCCAGCTGGCGTAATAGCGAAGAGGCCCGCACCGATCGCCCTTCCCA
ACAGTTGCGCAGCCTGAATGGCGAATGGCGCCTGATGCGGTATTTTCTCCTTACGCATCTGTGCGGTATT
TCACACCGCATATGGTGCACTCTCAGTACAATCTGCTCTGATGCCGCATAGTTAAGCCAGCCCCGACACC
CGCCAACACCCGCTGACGCGCCCTGACGGGCTTGTCTGCTCCCGGCATCCGCTTACAGACAAGCTGTGAC
CGTCTCCGGGAGCTGCATGTGTCAGAGGTTTTCACCGTCATCACCGAAACGCGCGA
Features (pLannotate 1.2.2; 14 found; start..end, strand, type, name):
     96..200     +  promoter       AmpR promoter: bla
    201..1061    +  CDS            AmpR: β-lactamase; bla; confers resistance to ampicillin, carbenicillin, and related antibiotics
   1232..1820    +  rep_origin     ori: high-copy-number ColE1/pMB1/pBR322/pUC origin of replication
   2003..2095    +  CDS            lacI (fragment): lac repressor; lacI; The lac repressor binds to the lac operator to inhibit transcription in E. coli. This inhibition can be relieved by adding lactose or isopropyl-β-D-thiogalactopyranoside (IPTG).
   2108..2129    +  protein_bind   CAP binding site: CAP binding activates transcription in the presence of cAMP. E. coli catabolite activator protein
   2144..2174    +  promoter       lac promoter: promoter for the E. coli lac operon
   2182..2198    +  protein_bind   lac operator: The lac repressor binds to the lac operator to inhibit transcription in E. coli. This inhibition can be relieved by adding lactose or isopropyl-β-D-thiogalactopyranoside (IPTG). lac repressor encoded by lacI
   2277..4790    +  promoter       Ac5 promoter: Drosophila melanogaster actin 5C promoter
   4804..6108    +  CDS            GAL80: GAL80_YEAST - Experimental evidence at protein level: Swiss-Prot protein existence level 1. This protein is a negative regulator for the gene expression of the lactose/galactose metabolic genes. It binds to GAL4 and so blocks transcriptional activation by it, in the absence of an inducing sugar. From Saccharomyces cerevisiae (strain ATCC 204508 / S288c) (Baker's yeast).
   6196..6291    +  CDS            ACT_DICVI: Experimental evidence at transcript level: Swiss-Prot protein existence level 2. Actins are highly conserved proteins that are involved in various types of cell motility and are ubiquitously expressed in all eukaryotic cells. From Dictyocaulus viviparus (Bovine lungworm).
   7335..7358    +  misc_feature   MCS (fragment): pUC18/19 multiple cloning site
   7361..7515    +  CDS            lacZα (fragment): LacZα fragment of β-galactosidase; lacZ fragment
   7521..7620    -  misc_feature   bom (fragment): basis of mobility region from pBR322
   7722..1       -  CDS            rop (fragment) (across the origin): Rop protein, which maintains plasmids at low copy number; rop
