[The description below was written by a language model from this plasmid's Addgene catalogue record and pLannotate feature annotations shown in this document.]
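Description:
pAC-GAL80 is an insect-cell expression plasmid built on the pPac5c-PL backbone that drives constitutive expression of the yeast repressor GAL80. In bacteria it behaves as a standard high-copy plasmid, carrying a ColE1/pUC-type origin of replication and a β-lactamase gene under its own promoter for ampicillin selection. The annotated sequence record is about 7.8 kb, consistent with a roughly 6.4 kb backbone plus a 1.3 kb insert. Scattered pUC-derived remnants (fragments of lacI, lacZα, the lac promoter/operator, an MCS, bom and rop) are cloning-vector leftovers with no role in the payload. No selectable marker for insect cells is annotated, which suggests use by transient transfection.

The payload is the Saccharomyces cerevisiae GAL80 coding sequence, PCR-amplified from another laboratory vector and inserted between BamHI and NotI sites, both of which are retained. It lies directly downstream of the approximately 2.5 kb Drosophila melanogaster actin 5C (Ac5) promoter, a strong and broadly active promoter in Drosophila cultured cells. No epitope tag or reporter is annotated on the insert. A short actin-like match downstream of GAL80 probably reflects actin 5C gene sequence in the backbone's 3′ region, though the record does not explicitly annotate a polyadenylation signal. GAL80 binds GAL4 and blocks its transcriptional activation, so this plasmid supplies the repressor component of the GAL4/UAS binary system. It was deposited with work describing the Q system, a repressible binary expression system. In that context it would plausibly serve in cell-based co-transfection assays that compare or test the independence of GAL4/GAL80 regulation, although the record does not state the specific experiments.
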