Addgene plasmid #24346: pAC-GAL80
Depositing lab: Liqun Luo. Depositing organization: Stanford University. Publication: The Q system: a repressible binary system for transgene expression, lineage tracing, and mosaic analysis. Potter CJ, Tasic B, Russler EV, Liang L, Luo L. Cell. 2010 Apr 30. 141(3):536-48. 10.1016/j.cell.2010.02.025 PubMed 20434990.
Backbone
  Vector backbone: pPac5c-PL
  Backbone size w/o insert (bp): 6400
  Vector type: Insect Expression
Growth in bacteria
  Bacterial resistance: Ampicillin, 100 μg/mL
  Growth temperature: 37°C
  Growth strain: DH5alpha
  Copy number: High Copy
Gene/Insert
  Gene/Insert name: GAL80
  Insert size (bp): 1300
  Entrez Gene: GAL80 (a.k.a. YML051W)
  Cloning method: Restriction Enzyme; 5′ cloning site BamHI (not destroyed); 3′ cloning site NotI (not destroyed)
  Sequencing primers: 5′ AC5
Terms and licenses: Academic/Nonprofit Terms; Industry Terms: Not Available to Industry
Depositor comments: GAL80 cDNA was PCR amplified using primers PR511 (CCCCGGATCCCAACatggactacaacaagagatcttcgg) and PR512 (CGGTTAACGCGGCCGCttataaactataatgcgagatattgctaacg), and a lab vector, pCA-GAL80 as the template. The PCR product was cloned using BamHI and NotI into pPAC5C-PL.
How to cite: pAC-GAL80 was a gift from Liqun Luo (Addgene plasmid # 24346 ; http://n2t.net/addgene:24346 ; RRID:Addgene_24346)
