>Addgene plasmid #24346 | pAC-GAL80 | addgene partial sequence | sequence record 30092 | 24346 with AC5
CATGGACTACAACAAGAGATCTTCGGTCTCAACCGTGCCTAATGCAGCTCCCATAAGAGTCGGATTCGTC
GGTCTCAACGCAGCCAAAGGATGGGCAATCAAGACACATTACCCCGCCATACTGCAACTATCGTCACAAT
TTCAAATCACTGCCTTATACAGTCCAAAAATTGAGACTTCTATTGCCACCATTCAGCGTCTAAAATTGAG
TAATGCCACTGCTTTTCCCACTTTAGAGTCATTTGCATCATCTTCCACTATAGATATGATAGTGATAGCT
ATCCAAGTGGCCAGCCATTATGAAGTTGTTATGCCTCTCTTGGAGTTCTCCAAAAATAATCCGAACCTCA
AGTATCTTTTCGTAGAATGGGCCCTTGCATGTTCACTAGATCAAGCCGAATCCATTTATAAGGCTGCTGC
TGAACGTGGGGTTCAAACCATCATCTCTTTACAAGGTCGTAAATCACCATATATTTTGAGAGCAAAAGAA
TTAATATCTCAAGGCTATATCGGCGACATTAATTCGATCGAGATTGCTGGAAATGGCGGTTGGTACGGCT
ACGAAAGGCCTGTTAAATCACCAAAATACATCTATGAAATCGGGAACGGTGTAGATCTGGTAACCACAAC
ATTTGGTCACACAATCGATATTTTACAATACATGACAAGTTCGTAC
